Addgene plasmid #182240: pET N6his GFP1-9
Purpose: Tripartite split-GFP. E. coli vector. Expression of GFP1-9 detector fragment.
Depositing lab: Stéphanie Cabantous. Depositing organization: INSERM U1037, Centre de Cancerologie de Toulouse. Publication: High-Throughput Protein-Protein Interaction Assays Using Tripartite Split-GFP Complementation. Pedelacq JD, Waldo GS, Cabantous S. Methods Mol Biol. 2019;2025:423-437. doi: 10.1007/978-1-4939-9624-7_20. PubMed 31267465.
Backbone
  Vector backbone: pET 28a
  Backbone size w/o insert (bp): 5305
  Total vector size (bp): 5887
  Vector type: Bacterial Expression
Growth in bacteria
  Bacterial resistance: Kanamycin, 50 μg/mL
  Growth temperature: 37°C
  Growth strain: DH5alpha
  Copy number: High Copy
Gene/Insert
  Gene/Insert name: GFP1-9
  Species: Synthetic
  Insert size (bp): 582
  Promoter: T7
  Tag / fusion protein: 6HIS (N terminal on insert)
  Cloning method: Restriction Enzyme; 5′ cloning site NdeI (not destroyed); 3′ cloning site BamHI (not destroyed)
  Sequencing primers: 5′ T7 fw; 3′ T7 rev
Terms and licenses: Academic/Nonprofit Terms; Industry Terms: Not Available to Industry
How to cite: pET N6his GFP1-9 was a gift from Stéphanie Cabantous (Addgene plasmid # 182240 ; http://n2t.net/addgene:182240 ; RRID:Addgene_182240)
