[The description below was written by a language model from this plasmid's Addgene catalogue record and pLannotate feature annotations shown in this document.]
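Description:
pET N6his GFP1-9 is a bacterial expression plasmid built on the pET 28a backbone for producing the GFP1-9 detector fragment of the tripartite split-GFP system in E. coli. It is selected with kanamycin through an aph(3')-Ia (KanR) gene. The automated annotation labels the replication origin as p15A with nearby RSF-like fragments, alongside the pBR322-derived bom and rop elements. The catalogue lists the plasmid as high copy, so the origin call should be treated with caution. An f1 origin is also present, and short tetracycline-resistance fragments appear to be nonfunctional backbone remnants. The sequenced record (5,871 nt) is slightly shorter than the stated total size of 5,887 bp.

The payload is a synthetic insert of about 580 bp, annotated as a superfolder GFP fragment, which fits a protein comprising the first nine beta strands of GFP. It was cloned between NdeI and BamHI, placing it in frame behind the vector's N-terminal 6xHis tag and thrombin cleavage site. Expression is driven by a T7 promoter with an adjacent lac operator and the T7 gene 10 ribosome binding site, and it ends at the T7 terminator. The plasmid-borne lacI gene keeps transcription repressed until IPTG induction, in a host that supplies T7 RNA polymerase. A His-tag fragment annotated downstream of the insert is probably the vector's optional C-terminal tag, and the record does not show whether it is translated.

In the tripartite assay, GFP1-9 is non-fluorescent on its own. It regains fluorescence only when the two remaining strands, GFP10 and GFP11, are brought together by interacting proteins to which they are fused. The His-tagged GFP1-9 made from this plasmid therefore serves as the detector reagent in high-throughput protein-protein interaction assays.
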