Features (pLannotate 1.2.2; 23 found; start..end, strand, type, name):
     25..43      +  promoter       T7 promoter: promoter for bacteriophage T7 RNA polymerase
     44..68      +  protein_bind   lac operator: The lac repressor binds to the lac operator to inhibit transcription in E. coli. This inhibition can be relieved by adding lactose or isopropyl-β-D-thiogalactopyranoside (IPTG). lac repressor encoded by lacI
     83..105     +  RBS            RBS: efficient ribosome binding site from bacteriophage T7 gene 10 (Olins and Rangwala, 1989)
    124..140     +  CDS            capTEV™ (fragment): composite tag for in vivo biotinylation, TEV protease cleavage, and 6xHis tagging
    151..168     +  CDS            thrombin site: thrombin recognition and cleavage site
    172..754     +  CDS            superfolder GFP (fragment): GFP variant that folds robustly even when fused to poorly folded proteins (Pédelacq et al., 2006)
    772..789     +  CDS            9xHis (fragment): 9xHis affinity tag
    799..848     +  CDS            SET1 (fragment): solubility-enhancement tag derived from T7 phage gene 10B
    856..903     +  terminator     T7 terminator: transcription terminator for bacteriophage T7 RNA polymerase
    940..1368    +  rep_origin     f1 ori (sequence partly withheld): f1 bacteriophage origin of replication; arrow indicates direction of (+) strand synthesis
   1421..1478    +  promoter       AmpR promoter (fragment): bla
   1487..2302    -  CDS            KanR: aminoglycoside phosphotransferase; aph(3')-Ia; confers resistance to kanamycin in bacteria or G418 (Geneticin®) in eukaryotes
   2449..2994    +  rep_origin     p15A ori: Plasmids containing the medium-copy-number p15A origin of replication can be propagated in E. coli cells that contain a second plasmid with the ColE1 origin.
   3082..3137    +  rep_origin     RSF ori (fragment): Plasmids containing the RSF 1030 origin of replication can be propagated in E. coli cells that contain additional plasmids with compatible origins.
   3145..3181    +  rep_origin     RSF ori (fragment): Plasmids containing the RSF 1030 origin of replication can be propagated in E. coli cells that contain additional plasmids with compatible origins.
   3186..3325    -  misc_feature   bom: basis of mobility region from pBR322
   3427..3618    -  CDS            rop: Rop protein, which maintains plasmids at low copy number; rop
   3635..4015    +  CDS            YPB1_ECOLX: Protein predicted: Swiss-Prot protein existence level 4. From Escherichia coli.
   4087..4378    -  CDS            TcR (fragment): tetracycline efflux protein; tet; confers resistance to tetracycline
   4393..4414    -  protein_bind   CAP binding site: CAP binding activates transcription in the presence of cAMP. E. coli catabolite activator protein
   4427..5509    -  CDS            lacI: lac repressor; lacI; The lac repressor binds to the lac operator to inhibit transcription in E. coli. This inhibition can be relieved by adding lactose or isopropyl-β-D-thiogalactopyranoside (IPTG).
   5510..5587    -  promoter       lacI promoter: lacI
   5595..3       -  CDS            TcR (fragment) (across the origin): tetracycline efflux protein; tet; confers resistance to tetracycline
>Addgene plasmid #182240 | pET N6his GFP1-9 | addgene full sequence | sequence record 359611 | Addgene NGS Result
ATCGAGATCTCGATCCCGCGAAATTAATACGACTCACTATAGGGGAATTGTGAGCGGATAACAATTCCCC
TCTAGAAATAATTTTGTTTAACTTTAAGAAGGAGATATACCATGGGCAGCAGCCATCATCATCATCATCA
CAGCAGCGGCCTGGTGCCGCGCGGCAGCCATATGAGGAAAGGAGAAGAACTTTTCACTGGAGTCGTCCCA
ATTCTTATTGAATTAGATGGTGATGTTAATGGGCACAAATTTTTTGTCCGTGGAGAGGGTGAAGGTGATG
CTACAATCGGAAAACTCAGCCTTAAATTTATTTGCACTACTGGAAAACTACCTGTTCCATGGCCAACACT
TGTCACTACTCTGACCTATGGTGTTCAATGCTTTTCCCGTTATCCGGATCACATGAAACGGCATGACTTT
TTCAAGAGTGCCATGCCCGAAGGTTATGTACAGGAACGCACTATATATTTCAAAGATGACGGGACCTACA
AGACGCGTGCTGAAGTCAAGTTTGAAGGTGATACCCTTGTTAATCGTATCGAGTTAAAGGGTATTGATTT
TAAAGAAGATGGAAACATTCTTGGACACAAACTCGAGTACAACTTTAACTCACACAAAGTATACATCACG
GCAGACAAACAAAATAATGGAATCAAAGCTAACTTCACAATTCGCCACAACGTTGAAGATGGTTCCGTTC
AACTAGCAGACCATTATCAACAAAATACTCCAATTGGCGATGGCCCTGTCCTTTAAGGATCCTAACTCGA
GCACCACCACCACCACCACTGAGATCCGGCTGCTAACAAAGCCCGAAAGGAAGCTGAGTTGGCTGCTGCC
ACCGCTGAGCAATAACTAGCATAACCCCTTGGGGCCTCTAAACGGGTCTTGAGGGGTTTTTTGCTGAAAG
GAGGAACTATATCCGGATTGGCGAATGGG
[124 nt withheld, positions 940-1063]
C
[91 nt withheld, positions 1065-1155]
A
[49 nt withheld, positions 1157-1205]
CCTTTGACGTTGGAGTCCACGTTCTTT
[37 nt withheld, positions 1233-1269]
ACCCTATCTCGGTCTATTCTTTTGATTTATAAGGGATTTTGCCGATTTCGGCCTATTGGTTAAAAAATGA
GCTGATTTAACAAAAATTTAACGCGAATTTTAACAAAATATTAACGCTTACAATTTAGGTGGCACTTTTC
GGGGAAATGTGCGCGGAACCCCTATTTGTTTATTTTTCTAAATACATTCAAATATGTATCCGCTCATGAA
TTAATTCTTAGAAAAACTCATCGAGCATCAAATGAAACTGCAATTTATTCATATCAGGATTATCAATACC
ATATTTTTGAAAAAGCCGTTTCTGTAATGAAGGAGAAAACTCACCGAGGCAGTTCCATAGGATGGCAAGA
TCCTGGTATCGGTCTGCGATTCCGACTCGTCCAACATCAATACAACCTATTAATTTCCCCTCGTCAAAAA
TAAGGTTATCAAGTGAGAAATCACCATGAGTGACGACTGAATCCGGTGAGAATGGCAAAAGTTTATGCAT
TTCTTTCCAGACTTGTTCAACAGGCCAGCCATTACGCTCGTCATCAAAATCACTCGCATCAACCAAACCG
TTATTCATTCGTGATTGCGCCTGAGCGAGACGAAATACGCGATCGCTGTTAAAAGGACAATTACAAACAG
GAATCGAATGCAACCGGCGCAGGAACACTGCCAGCGCATCAACAATATTTTCACCTGAATCAGGATATTC
TTCTAATACCTGGAATGCTGTTTTCCCGGGGATCGCAGTGGTGAGTAACCATGCATCATCAGGAGTACGG
ATAAAATGCTTGATGGTCGGAAGAGGCATAAATTCCGTCAGCCAGTTTAGTCTGACCATCTCATCTGTAA
CATCATTGGCAACGCTACCTTTGCCATGTTTCAGAAACAACTCTGGCGCATCGGGCTTCCCATACAATCG
ATAGATTGTCGCACCTGATTGCCCGACATTATCGCGAGCCCATTTATACCCATATAAATCAGCATCCATG
TTGGAATTTAATCGCGGCCTAGAGCAAGACGTTTCCCGTTGAATATGGCTCATAACACCCCTTGTATTAC
TGTTTATGTAAGCAGACAGTTTTATTGTAACAACTTATATCGTATGGGGCTGACTTCAGGTGCTACATTT
GAAGAGATAAATTGCACTGAAATCTAGTAATATTTTATCTGATTAATAAGATGATCTTCTTGAGATCGTT
TTGGTCTGCGCGTAATCTCTTGCTCTGAAAACGAAAAAACTGCCTTGCAGGGCGGTTTTTCGAAGGTTCT
CTGAGCTACCAACTCTTTGAACCGAGGTAACTGGCTTGGAGGAGCGCAGTCACCAAAACTTGTCCTTTCA
GTTTAGCCTTAACCGGCGCATGACTTCAAGACTAACTCCTCTAAATCAATTACCAGTGGCTGCTGCCAGT
GGTGCTTTTGCATGTCTTTCCGGGTTGGACTCAAGACGATAGTTACCGGATAAGGCGCAGCGGTCGGACT
GAACGGGGGGTTCGTGCATACAGTCCAGCTTGGAGCGAACTGCCTACCCGGAACTGAGTGTCAGGCGTGG
AATGAGACAAACGCGGCCATAACAGCGGAATGACACCGGTAAACCGAAAGGCAGGAACAGGAGAGCGCAC
GAGGGAGCCGCCAGGGGGAAACGCCTGGTATCTTTATAGTCCTGTCGGGTTTCGCCACCACTGATTTGAG
CGTCAGATTTCGTGATGCTTGTCAGGGGGGCGGAGCCTATGGAAAAACGGCTTTGCCGCGGCCCTCTCAC
TTACCTGTTAAGTATCTTCCTGGCATCTTCCAGGAAATCTCCGCCCCGTTCGTAAGCCATTTCCGCTCGC
CGCAGTCGAACGACCGAGCGTAGCGAGTCAGTGAGCGAGGAAGCGGAATATATCCACCGAGCGCAGCGAG
TCAGTGAGCGAGGAAGCGGAAGAGCGCCTGATGCGGTATTTTCTCCTTACGCATCTGTGCGGTATTTCAC
ACCGCAATGGTGCACTCTCAGTACAATCTGCTCTGATGCCGCATAGTTAAGCCAGTATACACTCCGCTAT
CGCTACGTGACTGGGTCATGGCTGCGCCCCGACACCCGCCAACACCCGCTGACGCGCCCTGACGGGCTTG
TCTGCTCCCGGCATCCGCTTACAGACAAGCTGTGACCGTCTCCGGGAGCTGCATGTGTCAGAGGTTTTCA
CCGTCATCACCGAAACGCGCGAGGCAGTTGCGGTAAAGCTCATCAGCGTGGTCGTGAAGCGATTCACAGA
TGTCTGCCTGTTCATCCGCGTCCAGCTCGTTGAGTTTCTCCAGAAGCGTTAATGTCTGGCTTCTGATAAA
ACGGGCCATGTTAAGGGCGGTTTTTTCCTGTTTGGTCACTGATGCCTCCGTGTAAGGGGGATTTCTGTTC
ATGGGGGTAATGATACCGATGAAACGAGAGAGGATGCTCACGATACGGGTTACTGATGATGAACATGCCC
GGTTACTGGAACGTTGTGAGGGTAAACAACTGGCGGTATGGATGCGGCGGGACCAGAGAAAAATCACTCA
GGGTCAATGCCAGCGCTTCGTTAATACAGATGTAGGTGTTCCACAGGGTAGCCAGCAGCATCCTGCGATG
CAGATCCGGAACATAATGGTGCAGGGCGCTGACTTCCGCGTTTCCAGACTTTACGAAACACGGAAACCGA
AGACCATTCATGTTGTTGCTCAGGTCGCAGACGTTTTGCAGCAGCAGTCGCTTCACGTTCGCTCGCGTAT
CGGTGATTTATTCTGCTAACCAGTAAGGCAACCCCGCCAGCCTAGCCGGGTCCTCAACGACAGGAGCACG
ATCATGCTCACTCGTGGGGCCGCCATGCCGGCGATAATGGCCTGCTTCTCGCCGAAACGTTTGGTGGCGG
GACCAGTGACGAAGGCTTGAGCGAGGGCGTGCAAGATTCCGAATACCGCAAGCGACAGGCCGATCATCGT
CGCGCTCCAGCGAAAGCGGTCCTCGCCGAAAATGACCCAGAGCGCTGCCGGCACCTGTCCTACGAGTTGC
ATGATAAAGAAGACAGTCATAAGTGCGGCGACGATAGTCATGCCCCGCGCCCACCGGAAGGAGCTGACTG
GGTTGAAGGCTCTCAAGGGCATCGGTCGAGATCCCGGTGCCTAATGAGTGAGCTAACTTACATTAATTGC
GTTGCGCTCACTGCCCGCTTTCCAGTCGGGAAACCTGTCGTGCCAGCTGCATTAATGAATCGGCCAACGC
GCGGGGAGAGGCGGTTTGCGTATTGGGCGCCAGGGTGGTTTTTCTTTTCACCAGTGAGACGGGCAACAGC
TGATTGCCCTTCACCGCCTGGCCCTGAGAGAGTTGCAGCAAGCGGTCCACGCTGGTTTGCCCCAGCAGGC
GAAAATCCTGTTTGATGGTGGTTAACGGCGGGATATAACATGAGCTGTCTTCGGTATCGTCGTATCCCAC
TACCGAGATATCCGCACCAACGCGCAGCCCGGACTCGGTAATGGCGCGCATTGCGCCCAGCGCCATCTGA
TCGTTGGCAACCAGCATCGCAGTGGGAACGATGCCCTCATTCAGCATTTGCATGGTTTGTTGAAAACCGG
ACATGGCACTCCAGTCGCCTTCCCGTTCCGCTATCGGCTGAATTTGATTGCGAGTGAGATATTTATGCCA
GCCAGCCAGACGCAGACGCGCCGAGACAGAACTTAATGGGCCCGCTAACAGCGCGATTTGCTGGTGACCC
AATGCGACCAGATGCTCCACGCCCAGTCGCGTACCGTCTTCATGGGAGAAAATAATACTGTTGATGGGTG
TCTGGTCAGAGACATCAAGAAATAACGCCGGAACATTAGTGCAGGCAGCTTCCACAGCAATGGCATCCTG
GTCATCCAGCGGATAGTTAATGATCAGCCCACTGACGCGTTGCGCGAGAAGATTGTGCACCGCCGCTTTA
CAGGCTTCGACGCCGCTTCGTTCTACCATCGACACCACCACGCTGGCACCCAGTTGATCGGCGCGAGATT
TAATCGCCGCGACAATTTGCGACGGCGCGTGCAGGGCCAGACTGGAGGTGGCAACGCCAATCAGCAACGA
CTGTTTGCCCGCCAGTTGTTGTGCCACGCGGTTGGGAATGTAATTCAGCTCCGCCATCGCCGCTTCCACT
TTTTCCCGCGTTTTCGCAGAAACGTGGCTGGCCTGGTTCACCACGCGGGAAACGGTCTGATAAGAGACAC
CGGCATACTCTGCGACATCGTATAACGTTACTGGTTTCACATTCACCACCCTGAATTGACTCTCTTCCGG
GCGCTATCATGCCATACCGCGAAAGGTTTTGCGCCATTCGATGGTGTCCGGGATCTCGACGCTCTCCCTT
ATGCGACTCCTGCATTAGGAAGCAGCCCAGTAGTAGGTTGAGGCCGTTGAGCACCGCCGCCGCAAGGAAT
GGTGCATGCAAGGAGATGGCGCCCAACAGTCCCCCGGCCACGGGGCCTGCCACCATACCCACGCCGAAAC
AAGCGCTCATGAGCCCGAAGTGGCGAGCCCGATCTTCCCCATCGGTGATGTCGGCGATATAGGCGCCAGC
AACCGCACCTGTGGCGCCGGTGATGCCGGCCACGATGCGTCCGGCGTAGAGG
